>Addgene plasmid #156629 | pD649-HAsp-JAM3-Fc(DAPA)-AviTag-6xHis | depositor full sequence | sequence record 302367 | Full Sequence
TTTCAATATTATTGAAGCATTTATCAGGGTTATTGTCTCATGAGCGGATACATATTTGAATGTATTTAGA
AAAATAAACAAATAGGGGTCAGTGTTACAACCAATTAACCAATTCTGAACATTATCGCGAGCCCATTTAT
ACCTGAATATGGCTCATAACACCCCTTGCTCATGACCAAAATCCCTTAACGTGAGTTACGCGCGCGTCGT
TCCACTGAGCGTCAGACCCCGTAGAAAAGATCAAAGGATCTTCTTGAGATCCTTTTTTTCTGCGCGTAAT
CTGCTGCTTGCAAACAAAAAAACCACCGCTACCAGCGGTGGTTTGTTTGCCGGATCAAGAGCTACCAACT
CTTTTTCCGAAGGTAACTGGCTTCAGCAGAGCGCAGATACCAAATACTGTTCTTCTAGTGTAGCCGTAGT
TAGCCCACCACTTCAAGAACTCTGTAGCACCGCCTACATACCTCGCTCTGCTAATCCTGTTACCAGTGGC
TGCTGCCAGTGGCGATAAGTCGTGTCTTACCGGGTTGGACTCAAGACGATAGTTACCGGATAAGGCGCAG
CGGTCGGGCTGAACGGGGGGTTCGTGCACACAGCCCAGCTTGGAGCGAACGACCTACACCGAACTGAGAT
ACCTACAGCGTGAGCTATGAGAAAGCGCCACGCTTCCCGAAGGGAGAAAGGCGGACAGGTATCCGGTAAG
CGGCAGGGTCGGAACAGGAGAGCGCACGAGGGAGCTTCCAGGGGGAAACGCCTGGTATCTTTATAGTCCT
GTCGGGTTTCGCCACCTCTGACTTGAGCGTCGATTTTTGTGATGCTCGTCAGGGGGGCGGAGCCTATGGA
AAAACGCCAGCAACGCGGCCTTTTTACGGTTCCTGGCCTTTTGCTGGCCTTTTGCTCACATGTTCTTTCC
TGCGTTATCCCCTGATTCTGTGGATAACCGTATTACCGCCTTTGAGTGAGCTGATACCGCTCGCCGCAGC
CGAACGACCGAGCGCAGCGAGTCAGTGAGCGAGGAAGCGGAAGGCGAGAGTAGGGAACTGCCAGGCATCA
AACTAAGCAGAAGGCCCCTGACGGATGGCCTTTTTGCGTTTCTACAAACTCTTTCTGTGTTGTAAAACGA
CGGCCAGTCTTAAGCTCGGGCCCCCTGGGCGGTTCTGATAACGAGTAATCGTTAATCCGCAAATAACGTA
AAAACCCGCTTCGGCGGGTTTTTTTATGGGGGGAGTTTAGGGAAAGAGCATTTGTCAGAATATTTAAGGG
CGCCTGTCACTTTGCTTGATATATGAGAATTATTTAACCTTATAAATGAGAAAAAAGCAACGCACTTTAA
ATAAGATACGTTGCTTTTTCGATTGATGAACACCTATAATTAAACTATTCATCTATTATTTATGATTTTT
TGTATATACAATATTTCTAGTTTGTTAAAGAGAATTAAGAAAATAAATCTCGAAAATAATAAAGGGAAAA
TCAGTTTTTGATATCAAAATTATACATGTCAACGATAATACAAAATATAATACAAACTATAAGATGTTAT
CAGTATTTATTATCATTTAGAATAAATTTTGTGTCGCCCTTAATTGTGAGCGGATAACAATTACGAGCTT
CATGCACAGTGGCGTTGACTCAATATTGGCCATTAGCCATATTATTCATTGGTTATATAGCATAAATCAA
TATTGGCTATTGGCCATTGCATACGTTGTATCTATATCATAATATGTACATTTATATTGGCTCATGTCCA
ATATGACCGCCATGTTGGCATTGATTATTGACTAGTTATTAATAGTAATCAATTACGGGGTCATTAGTTC
ATAGCCCATATATGGAGTTCCGCGTTACATAACTTACGGTAAATGGCCCGCCTGGCTGACCGCCCAACGA
CCCCCGCCCATTGACGTCAATAATGACGTATGTTCCCATAGTAACGCCAATAGGGACTTTCCATTGACGT
CAATGGGTGGAGTATTTACGGTAAACTGCCCACTTGGCAGTACATCAAGTGTATCATATGCCAAGTACGC
CCCCTATTGACGTCAATGACGGTAAATGGCCCGCCTGGCATTATGCCCAGTACATGACCTTATGGGACTT
TCCTACTTGGCAGTACATCTACGTATTAGTCATCGCTATTACCATGGTGATGCGGTTTTGGCAGTACATC
AATGGGCGTGGATAGCGGTTTGACTCACGGGGATTTCCAAGTCTCCACCCCATTGACGTCAATGGGAGTT
TGTTTTGGCACCAAAATCAACGGGACTTTCCAAAATGTCGTAACAACTCCGCCCCATTGACGCAAATGGG
CGGTAGGCGTGTACGGTGGGAGGTCTATATAAGCAGAGCTCGTTTAGTGAACCGTCAGATCGCCTGGAGA
CGCCATCCACGCTGTTTTGACCTCCATAGAAGACACCGGGACCGATCCAGCCTCCGCGGCCGGGAACGGT
GCATTGGAACGCGGATTCCCCGTGCCAAGAGTGACGTAAGTACCGCCTATAGAGTCTATAGGCCCACCCC
CTTGGCTTCGTTAGAACGCGGCTACAATTAATACATAACCTTATGTATCATACACATACGATTTAGGTGA
CACTATAGAATAACATCCACTTTGCCTTTCTCTCCACAGGTGTCCACTCCCAGGTCCAACTGCACCTCGG
TTCTATCGAAAACGCGCCTGCTAGCGCCACCATGAAGACCATCATTGCCCTGAGCTACATCTTCTGCCTG
GTGTTCGCTGCGGCCGCCGTGAATCTGAAGTCCAGCAATAGAACCCCTGTGGTGCAAGAGTTCGAGAGCG
TGGAACTGAGCTGCATCATCACCGACAGCCAGACCAGCGATCCCCGGATCGAGTGGAAGAAGATCCAGGA
CGAGCAGACCACCTACGTGTTCTTCGACAACAAGATTCAGGGCGACCTGGCCGGCAGAGCCGAGATTCTG
GGAAAGACAAGCCTGAAGATCTGGAACGTGACCAGACGGGACAGCGCCCTGTACAGATGTGAAGTGGTGG
CCCGGAACGACCGGAAAGAAATCGACGAGATCGTGATCGAGCTGACCGTGCAAGTGAAGCCCGTGACACC
TGTGTGCAGAGTGCCTAAAGCCGTGCCAGTGGGAAAGATGGCCACACTGCACTGTCAAGAGAGCGAGGGA
CACCCCAGACCTCACTACAGCTGGTACAGAAACGATGTGCCCCTGCCTACCGACAGCAGAGCCAATCCTA
GATTCCGGAACAGCAGCTTCCACCTGAACAGCGAGACAGGCACCCTGGTGTTTACCGCCGTGCACAAGGA
TGACAGCGGCCAGTACTACTGTATCGCCAGCAATGATGCCGGCAGCGCCAGATGCGAGGAACAAGAGATG
GAAGTGTACGACCTGAATGGCGCGCCGGGCGGCGACAAGACCCACACCTGCCCCCCCTGCCCAGCTCCAG
AACTGCTGGGAGGGCCTTCCGTGTTCCTGTTCCCCCCCAAGCCCAAGGACACCCTGATGATCAGCAGGAC
CCCCGAGGTGACCTGCGTGGTGGTGGCCGTGTCCCACGAGGACCCAGAGGTGAAGTTCAACTGGTACGTG
GACGGCGTGGAGGTGCACAACGCCAAGACCAAGCCCAGAGAGGAGCAGTACAACAGCACCTACAGGGTGG
TGTCCGTGCTGACCGTGCTGCACCAGGACTGGCTGAACGGCAAAGAATACAAGTGCAAAGTCTCCAACAA
GGCCCTGGCTGCCCCAATCGAAAAGACAATCAGCAAGGCCAAGGGCCAGCCACGGGAGCCCCAGGTGTAC
ACCCTGCCCCCCAGCCGGGAGGAGATGACCAAGAACCAGGTGTCCCTGACCTGTCTGGTGAAGGGCTTCT
ACCCCAGCGATATCGCCGTGGAGTGGGAGAGCAACGGCCAGCCCGAGAACAACTACAAGACCACCCCCCC
AGTGCTGGACAGCGACGGCAGCTTCTTCCTGTACAGCAAGCTGACCGTGGACAAGTCCAGGTGGCAGCAG
GGCAACGTGTTCAGCTGCAGCGTGATGCACGAGGCCCTGCACAACCACTACACCCAGAAGTCCCTGAGCC
TGAGCCCCGGCGGCAGCGGTCTTAATGATATTTTCGAGGCTCAGAAGATTGAGTGGCATGAACACCACCA
CCATCACCACTAAGGCCGGCCTGTAGTCACTGGCACAACGCGTTACCCGGTAAGCCAATCGGGTATACAC
GGTCGTCATACTGCAGACAGGGTTCTTCTACTTTGCAAGATAGTCTTGAGTAGTAAAATAAATAGATAGA
GAAAATCAGCCTCGACTGTGCCTTCTAGTTGCCAGCCATCTGTTGTTTGCCCCTCCCCCGTGCCTTCCTT
GACCCTGGAAGGTGCCACTCCCACTGTCCTTTCCTAATAAAATGAGGAAATTGCATCACAACACTCAACC
CTATCTCGGTCTATTCTTTTGATTTATAAGGGATTTTGCCGATTTCGGCCTATTGGTTAAAAAATGAGCT
GATTTAACAAAAATTTAACGCGAATTAATTCTGTGGAATGTGTGTCAGTTAGGGTGTGGAAAGTCCCCAG
GCTCCCCAGCAGGCAGAAGTATGCAAAGCATGCATCTCAATTAGTCAGCAACCAGGTGTGGAAAGTCCCC
AGGCTCCCCAGCAGGCAGAAGTATGCAAAGCATGCATCTCAATTAGTCAGCAACCATAGTCCCGCCCCTA
ACTCCGCCCATCCCGCCCCTAACTCCGCCCAGTTCCGCCCATTCTCCGCCCCATGGCTGACTAATTTTTT
TTATTTATGCAGAGGCCGAGGCCGCCTCTGCCTCTGAGCTATTCCAGAAGTAGTGAGGAGGCTTTTTTGG
AGGCCTAGGCTTTTGCAAAAAGCTCCCGGGAGCTTGTATATCCATTTTCGGATCTGATCAGCACGTGTTG
ACAATTAATCATCGGCATAGTATATCGGCATAGTATAATACGACAAGGTGAGGAACTAAACCATGACCGA
GTACAAGCCCACGGTGCGCCTCGCCACCCGCGACGACGTCCCCAGGGCCGTACGCACCCTCGCCGCCGCG
TTCGCCGACTACCCCGCCACGCGCCACACCGTCGATCCGGACCGCCACATCGAGCGGGTCACCGAGCTGC
AAGAACTCTTCCTCACGCGCGTCGGGCTCGACATCGGCAAGGTGTGGGTCGCGGACGACGGCGCCGCGGT
GGCGGTCTGGACCACGCCGGAGAGCGTCGAAGCGGGGGCGGTGTTCGCCGAGATCGGCCCGCGCATGGCC
GAGTTGAGCGGTTCCCGGCTGGCCGCGCAGCAACAGATGGAAGGCCTCCTGGCGCCGCACCGGCCCAAGG
AGCCCGCGTGGTTCCTGGCCACCGTCGGCGTCTCGCCCGACCACCAGGGCAAGGGTCTGGGCAGCGCCGT
CGTGCTCCCCGGAGTGGAGGCGGCCGAGCGCGCCGGGGTGCCCGCCTTCCTGGAGACATCCGCGCCCCGC
AACCTCCCCTTCTACGAGCGGCTCGGCTTCACCGTCACCGCCGACGTCGAGGTGCCCGAAGGACCGCGCA
CCTGGTGCATGACCCGCAAGCCCGGTGCCTGACACGTGCTACGAGATTTCGATTCCACCGCCGCCTTCTA
TGAAAGGTTGGGCTTCGGAATCGTTTTCCGGGACGCCGGCTGGATGATCCTCCAGCGCGGGGATCTCATG
CTGGAGTTCTTCGCCCACCCCAACTTGTTTATTGCAGCTTATAATGGTTACAAATAAAGCAATAGCATCA
CAAATTTCACAAATAAAGCATTTTTTTCACTGCATTCTAGTTGTGGTTTGTCCAAACTCATCAATGTATC
TTATCATGTCTGTATACCGTCGACCTCTAGCTAGAGCTTGGCGTAATCATGGTCATTACCAATGCTTAAT
CAGTGAGGCACCTATCTCAGCGATCTGTCTATTTCGTTCATCCATAGTTGCCTGACTCCCCGTCGTGTAG
ATAACTACGATACGGGAGGGCTTACCATCTGGCCCCAGCGCTGCGATGATACCGCGAGAACCACGCTCAC
CGGCTCCGGATTTATCAGCAATAAACCAGCCAGCCGGAAGGGCCGAGCGCAGAAGTGGTCCTGCAACTTT
ATCCGCCTCCATCCAGTCTATTAATTGTTGCCGGGAAGCTAGAGTAAGTAGTTCGCCAGTTAATAGTTTG
CGCAACGTTGTTGCCATCGCTACAGGCATCGTGGTGTCACGCTCGTCGTTTGGTATGGCTTCATTCAGCT
CCGGTTCCCAACGATCAAGGCGAGTTACATGATCCCCCATGTTGTGCAAAAAAGCGGTTAGCTCCTTCGG
TCCTCCGATCGTTGTCAGAAGTAAGTTGGCCGCAGTGTTATCACTCATGGTTATGGCAGCACTGCATAAT
TCTCTTACTGTCATGCCATCCGTAAGATGCTTTTCTGTGACTGGTGAGTACTCAACCAAGTCATTCTGAG
AATAGTGTATGCGGCGACCGAGTTGCTCTTGCCCGGCGTCAATACGGGATAATACCGCGCCACATAGCAG
AACTTTAAAAGTGCTCATCATTGGAAAACGTTCTTCGGGGCGAAAACTCTCAAGGATCTTACCGCTGTTG
AGATCCAGTTCGATGTAACCCACTCGTGCACCCAACTGATCTTCAGCATCTTTTACTTTCACCAGCGTTT
CTGGGTGAGCAAAAACAGGAAGGCAAAATGCCGCAAAAAAGGGAATAAGGGCGACACGGAAATGTTGAAT
ACTCATATTCTTCCTT
Features (pLannotate 1.2.2; 21 found; start..end, strand, type, name):
    119..143     -  CDS            KanR (fragment): aminoglycoside phosphotransferase; aph(3')-Ia; confers resistance to kanamycin
    254..842     +  rep_origin     ori: high-copy-number ColE1/pMB1/pBR322/pUC origin of replication
   1067..1084    +  terminator     rrnB T2 terminator (fragment): transcription terminator T2 from the E. coli rrnB gene
   1109..1128    -  CDS            lacZα (fragment): LacZα fragment of β-galactosidase; lacZ fragment
   1584..1600    +  protein_bind   lac operator: The lac repressor binds to the lac operator to inhibit transcription in E. coli. This inhibition can be relieved by adding lactose or isopropyl-β-D-thiogalactopyranoside (IPTG). lac repressor encoded by lacI
   1843..2146    +  enhancer       CMV enhancer: human cytomegalovirus immediate early enhancer
   2147..2350    +  promoter       CMV promoter: human cytomegalovirus (CMV) immediate early promoter
   2486..2529    +  intron         CMV intron (fragment): modified intron A from human cytomegalovirus
   2581..2599    +  promoter       SP6 promoter: promoter for bacteriophage SP6 RNA polymerase
   2603..2640    +  CDS            IgH signal sequence (fragment): signal sequence from the mouse immunoglobulin heavy chain variable region
   2725..3378    +  CDS            JAM3 (fragment): JAM3_HUMAN - Experimental evidence at protein level: Swiss-Prot protein existence level 1. [Soluble form of JAM-C]: Promotes chemotaxis of vascular endothelial cells and stimulates angiogenesis. From Homo sapiens (Human).
   3394..4071    +  CDS            IGHG1 (fragment): IGHG1_HUMAN - Experimental evidence at protein level: Swiss-Prot protein existence level 1. Constant region of immunoglobulin heavy chains. Immunoglobulins, also known as antibodies, are membrane-bound or secreted glycoproteins produced by B lymphocytes. In the recognition phase of humoral immunity, the membrane-bound immunoglobulins serve as receptors which, upon binding of a specific antigen, trigger the clonal expansion and differentiation of B lymphocytes into immunoglobulins- secreting plasma cells. Secreted immunoglobulins mediate the effector phase of humoral immunity, which results in
   4286..4397    +  polyA_signal   bGH poly(A) signal: bovine growth hormone polyadenylation signal
   4398..4506    +  rep_origin     f1 ori (fragment): f1 bacteriophage origin of replication; arrow indicates direction of (+) strand synthesis
   4520..4849    +  promoter       SV40 promoter: SV40 enhancer and early promoter
   4897..4944    +  promoter       EM7 promoter: synthetic bacterial promoter&nbsp
   4963..5562    +  CDS            PuroR (fragment): puromycin N-acetyltransferase; pac from Streptomyces; confers resistance to puromycin
   5572..5697    +  CDS            ble (fragment): BLE_KLEPN - Experimental evidence at protein level: Swiss-Prot protein existence level 1. Binding protein with a strong affinity to the bleomycin family of antibiotics. Binds to CL990; an antimitotic-antibiotic compound. From Klebsiella pneumoniae.
   5692..5813    +  polyA_signal   SV40 poly(A) signal: SV40 polyadenylation signal
   5866..6726    -  CDS            AmpR: β-lactamase; bla; confers resistance to ampicillin, carbenicillin, and related antibiotics
   6729..89      -  promoter       AmpR promoter (fragment) (across the origin): bla
