[The description below was written by a language model from this plasmid's Addgene catalogue record and pLannotate feature annotations shown in this document.]
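Description:
pD649-HAsp-JAM3-Fc(DAPA)-AviTag-6xHis is a mammalian expression plasmid built on the pD649 backbone for producing a secreted, soluble form of the human junctional adhesion molecule JAM3 (JAM-C). It is propagated in E. coli as a high-copy plasmid through a ColE1/pUC-type origin and selected with ampicillin via the β-lactamase gene. The annotated 6,736 nt sequence also carries an SV40 early promoter/EM7 promoter cassette driving a puromycin N-acetyltransferase coding sequence, followed by an SV40 polyadenylation signal, which could in principle allow puromycin selection in mammalian cells. Short fragments of KanR, lacZα, ble and the f1 origin are also annotated and appear to be non-functional remnants of backbone construction.

The expression cassette uses the CMV immediate-early enhancer and promoter, followed by a fragment of CMV intron A and an SP6 promoter that serves as a sequencing primer site and could support in vitro transcription. The open reading frame begins with a secretion signal peptide. The plasmid name indicates an HA signal peptide, whereas the automated annotation matches a fragment of an immunoglobulin heavy-chain signal sequence. The JAM3 extracellular domain follows, cloned between preserved NotI and AscI sites, so that ectodomains can be exchanged within the same scaffold. It is fused at its C terminus to a human IgG1 Fc region carrying the D265A and P329A (DAPA) mutations, which are generally used to reduce Fc effector functions. An AviTag for site-specific biotinylation and a 6xHis tag for affinity purification come next, and the transcript ends at a bGH polyadenylation signal.

The Fc dimerises the ectodomain, giving a bivalent secreted protein suited to binding assays. The construct belongs to a collection used to map interactions among human immunoglobulin-superfamily cell-surface proteins. The depositor notes that some plasmids in the collection may carry an IS4-like transposase insertion upstream of the CMV promoter, but none is annotated here.
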