Addgene plasmid #156629: pD649-HAsp-JAM3-Fc(DAPA)-AviTag-6xHis
Purpose: Mammalian expression of cell-surface protein extracellular domain fused to Fc(DAPA)-Avi-6xHis. Protein is secreted from cells.
Depositing lab: Chris Garcia. Depositing organization: Stanford University. Publication: A Human IgSF Cell-Surface Interactome Reveals a Complex Network of Protein-Protein Interactions. Wojtowicz WM, Vielmetter J, Fernandes RA, Siepe DH, Eastman CL, Chisholm GB, Cox S, Klock H, Anderson PW, Rue SM, Miller JJ, Glaser SM, Bragstad ML, Vance J, Lam AW, Lesley SA, Zinn K, Garcia KC. Cell. 2020 Aug 20;182(4):1027-1043.e17. doi: 10.1016/j.cell.2020.07.025. PubMed 32822567.
Backbone
  Vector backbone: pD649
  Backbone size w/o insert (bp): 6106
  Vector type: Mammalian Expression
Growth in bacteria
  Bacterial resistance: Ampicillin, 100 μg/mL
  Growth temperature: 37°C
  Growth strain: DH5alpha
  Copy number: High Copy
Gene/Insert
  Gene/Insert name: JAM3
  Species: H. sapiens (human)
  Insert size (bp): 630
  Mutation: Fc region of human IgG contains D265A and P329A mutations (DAPA)
  Entrez Gene: JAM3 (a.k.a. JAM-2, JAM-3, JAM-C, JAMC)
  Promoter: CMV/SP6
  Tag / fusion protein: Fc(DAPA)-AviTag-6xHis (C terminal on backbone)
  Cloning method: Restriction Enzyme; 5′ cloning site GCGGCCGC (not destroyed); 3′ cloning site GGCGCGCC (not destroyed)
  Sequencing primers: 5′ ATTTAGGTGACACTATAG; 3′ CACGTACCAGTTGAACTTCACC
Resource information
  A portion of this plasmid was derived from a plasmid made by: synthesis by ThermoFisher
Terms and licenses: Academic/Nonprofit Terms; Industry Terms: Not Available to Industry
Depositor comments: Some plasmids in this collection may have an IS4-like element ISVsa5 family transposase upstream of the CMV promoter.
How to cite: pD649-HAsp-JAM3-Fc(DAPA)-AviTag-6xHis was a gift from Chris Garcia (Addgene plasmid # 156629 ; http://n2t.net/addgene:156629 ; RRID:Addgene_156629)
