>Addgene plasmid #156629 | pD649-HAsp-JAM3-Fc(DAPA)-AviTag-6xHis | depositor partial sequence | sequence record 302368 | insert (extracellular domain)
GTGAATCTGAAGTCCAGCAATAGAACCCCTGTGGTGCAAGAGTTCGAGAGCGTGGAACTGAGCTGCATCA
TCACCGACAGCCAGACCAGCGATCCCCGGATCGAGTGGAAGAAGATCCAGGACGAGCAGACCACCTACGT
GTTCTTCGACAACAAGATTCAGGGCGACCTGGCCGGCAGAGCCGAGATTCTGGGAAAGACAAGCCTGAAG
ATCTGGAACGTGACCAGACGGGACAGCGCCCTGTACAGATGTGAAGTGGTGGCCCGGAACGACCGGAAAG
AAATCGACGAGATCGTGATCGAGCTGACCGTGCAAGTGAAGCCCGTGACACCTGTGTGCAGAGTGCCTAA
AGCCGTGCCAGTGGGAAAGATGGCCACACTGCACTGTCAAGAGAGCGAGGGACACCCCAGACCTCACTAC
AGCTGGTACAGAAACGATGTGCCCCTGCCTACCGACAGCAGAGCCAATCCTAGATTCCGGAACAGCAGCT
TCCACCTGAACAGCGAGACAGGCACCCTGGTGTTTACCGCCGTGCACAAGGATGACAGCGGCCAGTACTA
CTGTATCGCCAGCAATGATGCCGGCAGCGCCAGATGCGAGGAACAAGAGATGGAAGTGTACGACCTGAAT
